Addgene plasmid #215449: pPB.DEST-ITGB1(YYFF)-mRuby2
Purpose: Piggybac expression vector with integrin beta1 NPxY mutant (YYFF) tagged with mRuby2
Depositing lab: Johanna Ivaska. Depositing organization: Turku Bioscience Centre. Publication: Dynamic regulation of integrin beta1 phosphorylation supports invasion of breast cancer cells. Conway JRW, Joshi O, Kaivola J, Follain G, Gounis M, Kuhl D, Ivaska J. Nat Cell Biol. 2025 May 26. doi: 10.1038/s41556-025-01663-4. PubMed 40419795.
Backbone
  Vector backbone: pPB.DEST
  Total vector size (bp): 8986
  Vector type: Mammalian Expression ; Transposon-based stable expression
Growth in bacteria
  Bacterial resistance: Ampicillin, 100 μg/mL
  Growth temperature: 37°C
  Growth strain: NEB Stable
  Copy number: High Copy
Gene/Insert
  Gene/Insert name: ITGB1
  Species: H. sapiens (human)
  Insert size (bp): 3120
  Mutation: Mutations in the NPxY sites Y783F, Y795F; Silent mutations added to disrupt shRNA binding aagainst endogenous ITGB1 between 2940-2960 bp (target seq: GCCTTGCATTACTGCTGATAT)
  Entrez Gene: ITGB1 (a.k.a. CD29, FNRB, GPIIA, MDF2, MSK12, VLA-BETA, VLAB)
  Promoter: CAG
  Tag / fusion protein: mRuby2 (C terminal on insert)
  Cloning method: Gateway Cloning
  Sequencing primers: 5′ CAG_F; 3′ BGH_R
Terms and licenses: Academic/Nonprofit Terms; Industry Terms
How to cite: pPB.DEST-ITGB1(YYFF)-mRuby2 was a gift from Johanna Ivaska (Addgene plasmid # 215449 ; http://n2t.net/addgene:215449 ; RRID:Addgene_215449)
