[The description below was written by a language model from this plasmid's Addgene catalogue record and pLannotate feature annotations shown in this document.]
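Description:
pPB.DEST-ITGB1(YYFF)-mRuby2 is a piggyBac transposon-based mammalian expression plasmid of about 9 kb, built by Gateway recombination into the pPB.DEST destination backbone. It is propagated in E. coli through a high-copy ColE1/pUC-type origin with ampicillin selection (AmpR under its own bla promoter). It also carries an f1 origin and cloning-vector remnants: lacZα and lacI fragments, lac promoter/operator elements, and T7 and T3 promoters. The automated feature table does not annotate the piggyBac terminal repeats, and it shows no mammalian selection marker, only a short SV40 promoter fragment. How stable integrants are selected or enriched is therefore not stated in the record, although the red fluorescent tag could serve that purpose.

The payload is human integrin β1 (ITGB1) fused at its C terminus to the red fluorescent protein mRuby2. The fusion is flanked by attB1 and attB2 sites left by the Gateway reaction. Expression is driven by the CAG promoter, annotated as the CMV enhancer, chicken β-actin promoter fragments and a chimeric β-actin/β-globin intron, and is terminated by the bovine growth hormone polyadenylation signal. The integrin carries Y783F and Y795F substitutions in its two cytoplasmic NPxY motifs, so these tyrosines cannot be phosphorylated. Silent changes also disrupt the target site of an shRNA directed against endogenous ITGB1, making the transgene resistant to knockdown.

Co-delivered with a piggyBac transposase, the cassette can be integrated into the genome for stable expression. This suits knockdown-and-rescue experiments that compare the non-phosphorylatable mutant with wild-type β1 integrin. The associated work studied how integrin β1 phosphorylation supports breast cancer cell invasion.
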