Features (pLannotate 1.2.2; 25 found; start..end, strand, type, name):
     30..458     -  rep_origin     f1 ori (sequence partly withheld): f1 bacteriophage origin of replication; arrow indicates direction of (+) strand synthesis
    463..618     -  CDS            lacZα (fragment): LacZα fragment of β-galactosidase; lacZ fragment
    626..644     +  promoter       T7 promoter: promoter for bacteriophage T7 RNA polymerase
   1011..1390    +  enhancer       CMV enhancer: human cytomegalovirus immediate early enhancer
   1392..1513    +  promoter       chicken β-actin promoter (fragment): contains a 21-bp deletion relative to the standard chicken β-actin promoter
   1538..1561    +  promoter       chicken β-actin promoter (fragment): No description available
   1678..2694    +  intron         chimeric intron: chimera between introns from chicken β-actin and rabbit β-globin
   2780..2805    +  protein_bind   attB1: mutant version of attB; recombination site for the Gateway® BP reaction BP Clonase™
   2849..5242    +  CDS            ITGB1: ITB1_HUMAN - Also known as FNRB, MDF2, MSK12. Experimental evidence at protein level: Swiss-Prot protein existence level 1. (Microbial infection) In case of HIV-1 infection, integrin ITGA5:ITGB1 binding to extracellular viral Tat protein seems to enhance angiogenesis in Kaposi's sarcoma lesions. From Homo sapiens (Human).
   5258..5968    +  CDS            mRuby2: mRuby2 is a basic (constitutively fluorescent) red fluorescent protein published in 2012, derived from Entacmaea quadricolor. It has moderate acid sensitivity.
   5989..6013    -  protein_bind   attB2: mutant version of attB; recombination site for the Gateway® BP reaction BP Clonase™
   6052..6276    +  polyA_signal   bGH poly(A) signal: bovine growth hormone polyadenylation signal
   6280..6296    +  promoter       SV40 promoter (fragment): SV40 enhancer and early promoter
   6347..6363    -  protein_bind   lac operator: The lac repressor binds to the lac operator to inhibit transcription in E. coli. This inhibition can be relieved by adding lactose or isopropyl-β-D-thiogalactopyranoside (IPTG). lac repressor encoded by lacI
   6371..6401    -  promoter       lac promoter: promoter for the E. coli lac operon
   6416..6437    -  protein_bind   CAP binding site: CAP binding activates transcription in the presence of cAMP. E. coli catabolite activator protein
   6450..6489    -  CDS            lacI (fragment): lac repressor; lacI; The lac repressor binds to the lac operator to inhibit transcription in E. coli. This inhibition can be relieved by adding lactose or isopropyl-β-D-thiogalactopyranoside (IPTG).
   6816..6834    -  promoter       T3 promoter: promoter for bacteriophage T3 RNA polymerase
   6879..6895    -  protein_bind   lac operator: The lac repressor binds to the lac operator to inhibit transcription in E. coli. This inhibition can be relieved by adding lactose or isopropyl-β-D-thiogalactopyranoside (IPTG). lac repressor encoded by lacI
   6903..6933    -  promoter       lac promoter: promoter for the E. coli lac operon
   6948..6969    -  protein_bind   CAP binding site: CAP binding activates transcription in the presence of cAMP. E. coli catabolite activator protein
   6982..7074    -  CDS            lacI (fragment): lac repressor; lacI; The lac repressor binds to the lac operator to inhibit transcription in E. coli. This inhibition can be relieved by adding lactose or isopropyl-β-D-thiogalactopyranoside (IPTG).
   7257..7845    -  rep_origin     ori: high-copy-number ColE1/pMB1/pBR322/pUC origin of replication
   8016..8876    -  CDS            AmpR: β-lactamase; bla; confers resistance to ampicillin, carbenicillin, and related antibiotics
   8877..8981    -  promoter       AmpR promoter: bla
>Addgene plasmid #215449 | pPB.DEST-ITGB1(YYFF)-mRuby2 | addgene full sequence | sequence record 466098 | Addgene NGS Result
CTAAATTGTAAGCGTTAATATTTTGTTAAAATTCGCGTTAAATTTTTGTTAAATCAGCTCATTTTTTAAC
CAATAGGCCGAAATCGGCAAAATCCCTTATAAATCAAAAGAATAGACCGAGATAGGGT
[37 nt withheld, positions 129-165]
AAAGAACGTGGACTCCAACGTCAAAGG
[49 nt withheld, positions 193-241]
T
[91 nt withheld, positions 243-333]
G
[124 nt withheld, positions 335-458]
CCCATTCGCCATTCAGGCTGCGCAACTGTTGGGAAGGGCGATCGGTGCGGGCCTCTTCGCTATTACGCCA
GCTGGCGAAAGGGGGATGTGCTGCAAGGCGATTAAGTTGGGTAACGCCAGGGTTTTCCCAGTCACGACGT
TGTAAAACGACGGCCAGTGAGCGCGCGTAATACGACTCACTATAGGGCGAATTGGGGCGCGCCATTCTAG
ATTAACCCTAGAAAGATAGTCTGCGTAAAATTGACGCATGCATTCTTGAAATATTGCTCTCTCTTTCTAA
ATAGCGCGAATCCGTCGCTGTGCATTTAGGACATCTCAGTCGCCGCTTGGAGCTCCCGTGAGGCGTGCTT
GTCAATGCGGTAAGTGTCACTGATTTTGAACTATAACGACCGCGTGAGTCAAAATGACGCATGATTATCT
TTTACGTGACTTTTAAGATTTAACTCATACGATAATTATATTGTTATTTCATGTTCTACTTACGTGATAA
CTTATTATATATATATTTTCTTGTTATAGATATCAACTAGAATGCTAGCATGGGCCCATCTCGACATTGA
TTATTGACTAGTTATTAATAGTAATCAATTACGGGGTCATTAGTTCATAGCCCATATATGGAGTTCCGCG
TTACATAACTTACGGTAAATGGCCCGCCTGGCTGACCGCCCAACGACCCCCGCCCATTGACGTCAATAAT
GACGTATGTTCCCATAGTAACGCCAATAGGGACTTTCCATTGACGTCAATGGGTGGAGTATTTACGGTAA
ACTGCCCACTTGGCAGTACATCAAGTGTATCATATGCCAAGTACGCCCCCTATTGACGTCAATGACGGTA
AATGGCCCGCCTGGCATTATGCCCAGTACATGACCTTATGGGACTTTCCTACTTGGCAGTACATCTACGT
ATTAGTCATCGCTATTACCATGGTCGAGGTGAGCCCCACGTTCTGCTTCACTCTCCCCATCTCCCCCCCC
TCCCCACCCCCAATTTTGTATTTATTTATTTTTTAATTATTTTGTGCAGCGATGGGGGCGGGGGGGGGGG
GGGGGGGGCCCCGGGGGGGGGGGGGGGGGGGGGGGGGGGGGGGGGGGGGGGCGGGGGGGGGGGGCGGGGT
GCGGCGGCAGCCAATCAGAGCGGCGCGCTCCGAAAGTTTCCTTTTATGGCGAGGCGGCGGCGGCGGCGGC
CCTATAAAAAGCGAAGCGCGCGGCGGGCGGGAGTCGCTGCGCGCTGCCTTCGCCCCGTGCCCCGCTCCGC
CGCCGCCTCGCGCCGCCCGCCCCGGCTCTGACTGACCGCGTTACTCCCACAGGTGAGCGGGCGGGACGGC
CCTTCTCCTCCGGGCTGTAATTAGCGCTTGGTTTAATGACGGCTTGTTTCTTTTCTGTGGCTGCGTGAAA
GCCTTGAGGGGCTCCGGGAGGGCCCTTTGTGCGGGGGGAGCGGCTCGGGGGGTGCGTGCGTGTGTGTGTG
CGTGGGGAGCGCCGCGTGCGGCTCCGCGCTGCCCGGCGGCTGTGAGCGCTGCGGGCGCGGCGCGGGGCTT
TGTGCGCTCCGCAGTGTGCGCGAGGGGAGCGCGGCCGGGGGCGGTGCCCCGCGGTGCGGGGGGGGCTGCG
AGGGGAACAAAGGCTGCGTGCGGGGTGTGTGCGTGGGGGGGTGAGCAGGGGGTGTGGGCGCGTCGGTCGG
GCTGCAACCCCCCCTGCACCCCCCTCCCCGAGTTGCTGAGCACGGCCCGGCTTCGGGTGCGGGGCTCCGT
ACGGGGCGTGGCGCGGGGCTCGCCGTGCCGGGCGGGGGGTGGCGGCAGGTGGGGGTGCCGGGCGGGGCGG
GGCCGCCTCGGGCCGGGGAGGGCTCGGGGGAGGGGCGCGGCGGCCCCCGGAGCGCCGGCGGCTGTCGAGG
CGCGGCGAGCCGCAGCCATTGCCTTTTATGGTAATCGTGCGAGAGGGCGCAGGGACTTCCTTTGTCCCAA
ATCTGTGCGGAGCCGAAATCTGGGAGGCGCCGCCGCACCCCCTCTAGCGGGCGCGGGGCGAAGCGGTGCG
GCGCCGGCAGGAAGGAAATGGGCGGGGAGGGCCTTCGTGCGTCGCCGCGCCGCCGTCCCCTTCTCCCTCT
CCAGCCTCGGGGCTGTCCGCGGGGGGACGGCTGCCTTCGGGGGGGACGGGGCAGGGCGGGGTTCGGCTTC
TGGCGTGTGACCGGCGGCTCTAGAGCCTCTGCTAACCATGTTCATGCCTTCTTCTTTTTCCTACAGCTCC
TGGGCAACGTGCTGGTTATTGTGCTGTCTCATCATTTTGGCAAAGAATTCAGATCTGCGGCCGCCTCGAG
AAGCTTGATCAACAAGTTTGTACAAAAAAAGCAGGCTGGCGCCGGAACCAATTCAGTCGACTGGATCCGG
TACCACCGCCATGAATTTACAACCAATTTTCTGGATTGGACTGATCAGTTCAGTTTGCTGTGTGTTTGCT
CAAACAGATGAAAATAGATGTTTAAAAGCAAATGCCAAATCATGTGGAGAATGTATACAAGCAGGGCCAA
ATTGTGGGTGGTGCACAAATTCAACATTTTTACAGGAAGGAATGCCTACTTCTGCACGATGTGATGATTT
AGAAGCCTTAAAAAAGAAGGGTTGCCCTCCAGATGACATAGAAAATCCCAGAGGCTCCAAAGATATAAAG
AAAAATAAAAATGTAACCAACCGTAGCAAAGGAACAGCAGAGAAGCTCAAGCCAGAGGATATTACTCAGA
TCCAACCACAGCAGTTGGTTTTGCGATTAAGATCAGGGGAGCCACAGACATTTACATTAAAATTCAAGAG
AGCTGAAGACTATCCCATTGACCTCTACTACCTTATGGACCTGTCTTACTCAATGAAAGACGATTTGGAG
AATGTAAAAAGTCTTGGAACAGATCTGATGAATGAAATGAGGAGGATTACTTCGGACTTCAGAATTGGAT
TTGGCTCATTTGTGGAAAAGACTGTGATGCCTTACATTAGCACAACACCAGCTAAGCTCAGGAACCCTTG
CACAAGTGAACAGAACTGCACCAGCCCATTTAGCTACAAAAATGTGCTCAGTCTTACTAATAAAGGAGAA
GTATTTAATGAACTTGTTGGAAAACAGCGCATATCTGGAAATTTGGATTCTCCAGAAGGTGGTTTCGATG
CCATCATGCAAGTTGCAGTTTGTGGATCACTGATTGGCTGGAGGAATGTTACACGGCTGCTGGTGTTTTC
CACAGATGCCGGGTTTCACTTTGCTGGAGATGGGAAACTTGGTGGCATTGTTTTACCAAATGATGGACAA
TGTCACCTGGAAAATAATATGTACACAATGAGCCATTATTATGATTATCCTTCTATTGCTCACCTTGTCC
AGAAACTGAGTGAAAATAATATTCAGACAATTTTTGCAGTTACTGAAGAATTTCAGCCTGTTTACAAGGA
GCTGAAAAACTTGATCCCTAAGTCAGCAGTAGGAACATTATCTGCAAATTCTAGCAATGTAATTCAGTTG
ATCATTGATGCATACAATTCCCTTTCCTCAGAAGTCATTTTGGAAAACGGCAAATTGTCAGAAGGAGTAA
CAATAAGTTACAAATCTTACTGCAAGAACGGGGTGAATGGAACAGGGGAAAATGGAAGAAAATGTTCCAA
TATTTCCATTGGAGATGAGGTTCAATTTGAAATTAGCATAACTTCAAATAAGTGTCCAAAAAAGGATTCT
GACAGCTTTAAAATTAGGCCTCTGGGCTTTACGGAGGAAGTAGAGGTTATTCTTCAGTACATCTGTGAAT
GTGAATGCCAAAGCGAAGGCATCCCTGAAAGTCCCAAGTGTCATGAAGGAAATGGGACATTTGAGTGTGG
CGCGTGCAGGTGCAATGAAGGGCGTGTTGGTAGACATTGTGAATGCAGCACAGATGAAGTTAACAGTGAA
GACATGGATGCTTACTGCAGGAAAGAAAACAGTTCAGAAATCTGCAGTAACAATGGAGAGTGCGTCTGCG
GACAGTGTGTTTGTAGGAAGAGGGATAATACAAATGAAATTTATTCTGGCAAATTCTGCGAGTGTGATAA
TTTCAACTGTGATAGATCCAATGGCTTAATTTGTGGAGGAAATGGTGTTTGCAAGTGTCGTGTGTGTGAG
TGCAACCCCAACTACACTGGCAGTGCATGTGACTGTTCTTTGGATACTAGTACTTGTGAAGCCAGCAACG
GACAGATCTGCAATGGCCGGGGCATCTGCGAGTGTGGTGTCTGTAAGTGTACAGATCCGAAGTTTCAAGG
GCAAACGTGTGAGATGTGTCAGACCTGCCTTGGTGTCTGTGCTGAGCATAAAGAATGTGTTCAGTGCAGA
GCCTTCAATAAAGGAGAAAAGAAAGACACATGCACACAGGAATGTTCCTATTTTAACATTACCAAGGTAG
AAAGTCGGGACAAATTACCCCAGCCGGTCCAACCTGATCCTGTGTCCCATTGTAAGGAGAAGGATGTTGA
CGACTGTTGGTTCTATTTTACGTATTCAGTGAATGGGAACAACGAGGTCATGGTTCATGTTGTGGAGAAT
CCAGAGTGTCCCACTGGTCCAGACATCATTCCAATTGTAGCTGGTGTGGTTGCTGGAATTGTTCTTATTG
GCCTTGCGTTACTCCTCATTTGGAAGCTTTTAATGATAATTCATGACAGAAGGGAGTTTGCTAAATTTGA
AAAGGAGAAAATGAATGCCAAATGGGACACGGGTGAAAATCCTATTTTTAAGAGTGCCGTAACAACTGTG
GTCAATCCGAAGTTTGAGGGAAAAGGCGGCGGCGGCCGCATGGTGTCTAAGGGCGAAGAGCTGATCAAGG
AAAATATGCGTATGAAGGTGGTCATGGAAGGTTCGGTCAACGGCCACCAATTCAAATGCACAGGTGAAGG
AGAAGGCAATCCGTACATGGGAACTCAAACCATGAGGATCAAAGTCATCGAGGGAGGACCCCTGCCATTT
GCCTTTGACATTCTTGCCACGTCGTTCATGTATGGCAGCCGTACTTTTATCAAGTACCCGAAAGGCATTC
CTGATTTCTTTAAACAGTCCTTTCCTGAGGGTTTTACTTGGGAAAGAGTTACGAGATACGAAGATGGTGG
AGTCGTCACCGTCATGCAGGACACCAGCCTTGAGGATGGCTGTCTCGTTTACCACGTCCAAGTCAGAGGG
GTAAACTTTCCCTCCAATGGTCCCGTGATGCAGAAGAAGACCAAGGGTTGGGAGCCTAATACAGAGATGA
TGTATCCAGCAGATGGTGGTCTGAGGGGATACACTCATATGGCACTGAAAGTTGATGGTGGTGGCCATCT
GTCTTGCTCTTTCGTAACAACTTACAGGTCAAAAAAGACCGTCGGGAACATCAAGATGCCCGGTATCCAT
GCCGTTGATCACCGCCTGGAAAGGTTAGAGGAAAGTGACAATGAAATGTTCGTAGTACAACGCGAACACG
CAGTTGCCAAGTTCGCCGGGCTTGGTGGTGGGATGGACGAGCTGTACAAGTAGTAACTCGAGATATCTAG
ACCCAGCTTTCTTGTACAAAGTGGTTGATCATCGATGATCTAGAGCTCGCTGATCAGCCTCGACTGTGCC
TTCTAGTTGCCAGCCATCTGTTGTTTGCCCCTCCCCCGTGCCTTCCTTGACCCTGGAAGGTGCCACTCCC
ACTGTCCTTTCCTAATAAAATGAGGAAATTGCATCGCATTGTCTGAGTAGGTGTCATTCTATTCTGGGGG
GTGGGGTGGGGCAGGACAGCAAGGGGGAGGATTGGGAAGACAATAGCAGGCATGCTGGGGATGCGGTGGG
CTCTATGGCTTCTGAGGCGGAAAGAACCTGCAGCCCAAGCTTGGCGTAATCATGGTCATAGCTGTTTCCT
GTGTGAAATTGTTATCCGCTCACAATTCCACACAACATACGAGCCGGAAGCATAAAGTGTAAAGCCTGGG
GTGCCTAATGAGTGAGCTAACTCACATTAATTGCGTTGCGCTCACTGCCCGCTTTCCAGTCGGGAAACCT
GTCGTGCCAGCGGATCCATTCATGAATGAATTCATGTCGACATACTAGTTAAAAGTTTTGTTACTTTATA
GAAGAAATTTTGAGTTTTTGTTTTTTTTTAATAAATAAATAAACATAAATAAATTGTTTGTTGAATTTAT
TATTAGTATGTAAGTGTAAATATAATAAAACTTAATATCTATTCAAATTAATAAATAAACCTCGATATAC
AGACCGATAAAACACATGCGTCAATTTTACGCATGATTATCTTTAACGTACGTCACAATATGATTATCTT
TCTAGGGTTAATCTAGTATACGCGTATGCGGCCGCTTAATTAATCCAGCTTTTGTTCCCTTTAGTGAGGG
TTAATTGCGCGCTTGGCGTAATCATGGTCATAGCTGTTTCCTGTGTGAAATTGTTATCCGCTCACAATTC
CACACAACATACGAGCCGGAAGCATAAAGTGTAAAGCCTGGGGTGCCTAATGAGTGAGCTAACTCACATT
AATTGCGTTGCGCTCACTGCCCGCTTTCCAGTCGGGAAACCTGTCGTGCCAGCTGCATTAATGAATCGGC
CAACGCGCGGGGAGAGGCGGTTTGCGTATTGGGCGCTCTTCCGCTTCCTCGCTCACTGACTCGCTGCGCT
CGGTCGTTCGGCTGCGGCGAGCGGTATCAGCTCACTCAAAGGCGGTAATACGGTTATCCACAGAATCAGG
GGATAACGCAGGAAAGAACATGTGAGCAAAAGGCCAGCAAAAGGCCAGGAACCGTAAAAAGGCCGCGTTG
CTGGCGTTTTTCCATAGGCTCCGCCCCCCTGACGAGCATCACAAAAATCGACGCTCAAGTCAGAGGTGGC
GAAACCCGACAGGACTATAAAGATACCAGGCGTTTCCCCCTGGAAGCTCCCTCGTGCGCTCTCCTGTTCC
GACCCTGCCGCTTACCGGATACCTGTCCGCCTTTCTCCCTTCGGGAAGCGTGGCGCTTTCTCATAGCTCA
CGCTGTAGGTATCTCAGTTCGGTGTAGGTCGTTCGCTCCAAGCTGGGCTGTGTGCACGAACCCCCCGTTC
AGCCCGACCGCTGCGCCTTATCCGGTAACTATCGTCTTGAGTCCAACCCGGTAAGACACGACTTATCGCC
ACTGGCAGCAGCCACTGGTAACAGGATTAGCAGAGCGAGGTATGTAGGCGGTGCTACAGAGTTCTTGAAG
TGGTGGCCTAACTACGGCTACACTAGAAGAACAGTATTTGGTATCTGCGCTCTGCTGAAGCCAGTTACCT
TCGGAAAAAGAGTTGGTAGCTCTTGATCCGGCAAACAAACCACCGCTGGTAGCGGTGGTTTTTTTGTTTG
CAAGCAGCAGATTACGCGCAGAAAAAAAGGATCTCAAGAAGATCCTTTGATCTTTTCTACGGGGTCTGAC
GCTCAGTGGAACGAAAACTCACGTTAAGGGATTTTGGTCATGAGATTATCAAAAAGGATCTTCACCTAGA
TCCTTTTAAATTAAAAATGAAGTTTTAAATCAATCTAAAGTATATATGAGTAAACTTGGTCTGACAGTTA
CCAATGCTTAATCAGTGAGGCACCTATCTCAGCGATCTGTCTATTTCGTTCATCCATAGTTGCCTGACTC
CCCGTCGTGTAGATAACTACGATACGGGAGGGCTTACCATCTGGCCCCAGTGCTGCAATGATACCGCGAG
ACCCACGCTCACCGGCTCCAGATTTATCAGCAATAAACCAGCCAGCCGGAAGGGCCGAGCGCAGAAGTGG
TCCTGCAACTTTATCCGCCTCCATCCAGTCTATTAATTGTTGCCGGGAAGCTAGAGTAAGTAGTTCGCCA
GTTAATAGTTTGCGCAACGTTGTTGCCATTGCTACAGGCATCGTGGTGTCACGCTCGTCGTTTGGTATGG
CTTCATTCAGCTCCGGTTCCCAACGATCAAGGCGAGTTACATGATCCCCCATGTTGTGCAAAAAAGCGGT
TAGCTCCTTCGGTCCTCCGATCGTTGTCAGAAGTAAGTTGGCCGCAGTGTTATCACTCATGGTTATGGCA
GCACTGCATAATTCTCTTACTGTCATGCCATCCGTAAGATGCTTTTCTGTGACTGGTGAGTACTCAACCA
AGTCATTCTGAGAATAGTGTATGCGGCGACCGAGTTGCTCTTGCCCGGCGTCAATACGGGATAATACCGC
GCCACATAGCAGAACTTTAAAAGTGCTCATCATTGGAAAACGTTCTTCGGGGCGAAAACTCTCAAGGATC
TTACCGCTGTTGAGATCCAGTTCGATGTAACCCACTCGTGCACCCAACTGATCTTCAGCATCTTTTACTT
TCACCAGCGTTTCTGGGTGAGCAAAAACAGGAAGGCAAAATGCCGCAAAAAAGGGAATAAGGGCGACACG
GAAATGTTGAATACTCATACTCTTCCTTTTTCAATATTATTGAAGCATTTATCAGGGTTATTGTCTCATG
AGCGGATACATATTTGAATGTATTTAGAAAAATAAACAAATAGGGGTTCCGCGCACATTTCCCCGAAAAG
TGCCAC
